>Addgene plasmid #149246 | pGBW-m4046794 | addgene full sequence | sequence record 296863 | Ginkgo NGS Result
GATCTCGATCCCGCGAAATTAATACGACTCACTATAGGGGAATTGTGAGCGGATAACAATTCCCCTCTAG
AAATAATTTTGTTTAACTTTAAGAAGGAGACTCTTCTATGTCAGATAATGGGCCTCAAAACCAGCGCAAC
GCTCCACGTATAACCTTCGGTGGCCCGTCTGACTCCACAGGCAGCAACCAGAATGGTGAGCGTAGTGGAG
CCAGGTCTAAGCAGCGCCGTCCCCAGGGTCTGCCGAACAACACGGCGAGCTGGTTTACTGCGCTTACCCA
ACACGGTAAAGAAGACTTAAAATTCCCGCGTGGCCAGGGCGTCCCGATCAACACTAACTCTTCCCCGGAT
GATCAGATTGGTTATTACCGCAGAGCAACTCGTCGGATTCGCGGCGGCGACGGTAAAATGAAAGATTTGT
CTCCGCGTTGGTACTTTTACTATCTCGGCACCGGTCCGGAAGCTGGACTGCCCTACGGGGCAAACAAGGA
CGGGATCATTTGGGTGGCTACCGAAGGTGCCCTGAATACTCCAAAAGATCATATCGGCACCCGTAACCCT
GCTAATAACGCTGCGATCGTTCTGCAACTGCCTCAGGGTACAACTCTGCCAAAAGGCTTCTATGCAGAAG
GGTCGCGTGGTGGCAGCCAGGCGAGTAGCCGTAGCAGCTCCCGCTCTCGCAACTCGTCCCGTAACTCCAC
TCCGGGCTCTTCTCGCGGCACGTCCCCGGCTCGTATGGCAGGTAACGGTGGTGACGCTGCTCTGGCGCTG
CTACTGCTGGACAGGCTGAACCAGCTGGAGTCGAAGATGAGTGGTAAAGGCCAACAGCAGCAGGGCCAGA
CCGTTACCAAAAAGAGCGCAGCTGAAGCATCTAAAAAACCGCGACAGAAACGTACCGCGACTAAAGCGTA
CAATGTAACACAGGCCTTCGGTCGTCGAGGTCCGGAGCAAACTCAAGGAAACTTTGGCGATCAGGAATTA
ATCCGCCAGGGGACCGACTACAAACACTGGCCGCAAATTGCCCAGTTCGCCCCATCCGCTAGTGCATTCT
TCGGTATGAGCCGCATCGGCATGGAAGTAACGCCAAGTGGTACGTGGCTGACCTACACCGGTGCTATCAA
GCTTGATGACAAGGACCCGAACTTTAAAGACCAGGTTATTCTGCTTAACAAACATATTGATGCCTATAAA
ACTTTCCCGCCGACCGAACCCAAAAAGGACAAAAAGAAAAAAGCTGATGAAACCCAGGCTCTACCGCAGC
GTCAGAAAAAACAGCAAACTGTGACTCTGCTGCCAGCTGCGGACCTGGATGATTTTTCCAAGCAGCTGCA
ACAGTCTATGAGCTCTGCGGACTCTACGCAGGCTGAGAACCTGTACTTTCAAAGCCACCATCATCACCAT
CATTAACCGGCTTATCGGTCAGTTTCACCTGATTTACGTAAAAACCCGCTTCGGCGGGTTTTTGCTTTTG
GAGGGGCAGAAAGATGAATGACTGTCCACGACGCTATACCCAAAAGAAAAAGCTTGAGATCCTTTTTTTC
TGCGCGTAATCTGCTGCTTGCAAACAAAAAAACCACCGCTACCAGCGGTGGTTTGTTTGCCGGATCAAGA
GCTACCAACTCTTTTTCCGAAGGTAACTGGCTTCAGCAGAGCGCAGATACCAAATACTGTTCTTCTAGTG
TAGCCGTAGTTAGGCCACCACTTCAAGAACTCTGTAGCACCGCCTACATACCTCGCTCTGCTAATCCTGT
TACCAGTGGCTGCTGCCAGTGGCGATAAGTCGTGTCTTACCGGGTTGGACTCAAGACGATAGTTACCGGA
TAAGGCGCAGCGGTCGGGCTGAACGGGGGGTTCGTGCACACAGCCCAGCTTGGAGCGAACGACCTACACC
GAACTGAGATACCTACAGCGTGAGCTATGAGAAAGCGCCACGCTTCCCGAAGGGAGAAAGGCGGACAGGT
ATCCGGTAAGCGGCAGGGTCGGAACAGGAGAGCGCACGAGGGAGCTTCCAGGGGGAAACGCCTGGTATCT
TTATAGTCCTGTCGGGTTTCGCCACCTCTGACTTGAGCGTCGATTTTTGTGATGCTCGTCAGGGGGGCGG
AGCCTATGGAAATTGATCGGGCACGTAAGAGGTTCCAACTTTCACCATAATGAAATAAGATCACTACCGG
GCGTATTTTTTGAGTTATCGAGATTTTCAGGAGCTAAGGAAGCTAAAATGGAGAAAAAAATCACTGGATA
TACCACCGTTGATATATCCCAATGGCATCGTAAAGAACATTTTGAGGCATTTCAGTCAGTTGCTCAATGT
ACCTATAACCAGACCGTTCAGCTGGATATTACGGCCTTTTTAAAGACCGTAAAGAAAAATAAGCACAAGT
TTTATCCGGCCTTTATTCACATTCTTGCCCGCCTGATGAATGCTCATCCGGAATTTCGTATGGCAATGAA
AGACGGTGAGCTGGTGATATGGGATAGTGTTCACCCTTGTTACACCGTTTTCCATGAGCAAACTGAAACG
TTTTCATCGCTCTGGAGTGAATACCACGACGATTTCCGGCAGTTTCTACACATATATTCGCAAGATGTGG
CGTGTTACGGTGAAAACCTGGCCTATTTCCCTAAAGGGTTTATTGAGAATATGTTTTTCGTTTCAGCCAA
TCCCTGGGTGAGTTTCACCAGTTTTGATTTAAACGTGGCCAATATGGACAACTTCTTCGCCCCCGTTTTC
ACCATGGGCAAATATTATACGCAAGGCGACAAGGTGCTGATGCCGCTGGCGATTCAGGTTCATCATGCCG
TTTGTGATGGCTTCCATGTCGGCAGAATGCTTAATGAATTACAACAGTACTGCGATGAGTGGCAGGGCGG
GGCGTAATTTGATATCGAGCTCGCTTGGACTCCTGTTGATAGATCCAGTAATGACCTCAGAACTCCATCT
GGATTTGTTCAGAACGCTCGGTTGCCGCCGGGCGTTTTTTATTGGTCATC
Features (pLannotate 1.2.2; 8 found; start..end, strand, type, name):
     20..38      +  promoter       T7 promoter: promoter for bacteriophage T7 RNA polymerase
     39..63      +  protein_bind   lac operator: The lac repressor binds to the lac operator to inhibit transcription in E. coli. This inhibition can be relieved by adding lactose or isopropyl-β-D-thiogalactopyranoside (IPTG). lac repressor encoded by lacI
     78..100     +  RBS            RBS: efficient ribosome binding site from bacteriophage T7 gene 10 (Olins and Rangwala, 1989)
    108..1364    +  CDS            N: NCAP_SARS2 - Experimental evidence at protein level: Swiss-Prot protein existence level 1. Packages the positive strand viral genome RNA into a helical ribonucleocapsid (RNP) and plays a fundamental role during virion assembly through its interactions with the viral genome and membrane protein M. Plays an important role in enhancing the efficiency of subgenomic viral RNA transcription as well as viral replication (By similarity). May modulate transforming growth factor-beta signaling by binding host smad3 (By similarity). From Severe acute respiratory syndrome coronavirus 2 (2019-nCoV) (SARS-C
   1524..2112    +  rep_origin     ori: high-copy-number ColE1/pMB1/pBR322/pUC origin of replication
   2120..2217    +  promoter       cat promoter: promoter of the E. coli cat gene encoding chloramphenicol acetyltransferase
   2218..2874    +  CDS            cat: CAT_ECOLX - Experimental evidence at protein level: Swiss-Prot protein existence level 1. This enzyme is an effector of chloramphenicol resistance in bacteria. From Escherichia coli. This protein is used as a marker in many commonly used cloning vectors, such as pACYC184.
   2948..2982    +  terminator     lambda t0 terminator: minimal transcription terminator from phage lambda (Scholtissek and Grosse, 1987)
