[The description below was written by a language model from this plasmid's Addgene catalogue record and pLannotate feature annotations shown in this document.]
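Description:
pGBW-m4046794 is a compact bacterial expression plasmid of about 3 kb for producing the SARS-CoV-2 nucleocapsid (N) protein in E. coli. Its minimal synthetic backbone (about 1.5 kb) carries little beyond a high-copy ColE1/pUC-type origin of replication and a chloramphenicol acetyltransferase (cat) gene driven by its own cat promoter, which provides chloramphenicol selection. A lambda t0 terminator lies downstream of the marker.

The payload is an N open reading frame of roughly 1.25 kb, based on the NCBI reference protein for the virus and recoded for E. coli codon usage ("recode 1"). It sits behind a T7 promoter, immediately followed by a lac operator and the efficient ribosome binding site from phage T7 gene 10. Transcription therefore requires T7 RNA polymerase, so expression needs a host strain that supplies it. The lac operator allows lac repressor to hold the promoter off until it is relieved with IPTG or lactose. No lacI gene is annotated on the plasmid, so the repressor would presumably have to come from the host.

The catalogue entry lists a TEV-cleavable 6xHis tag at the C-terminus, contributed by the backbone. This tag would allow metal-affinity purification followed by protease removal of the tag. The feature table does not annotate it separately, although unannotated sequence lies between the end of the N coding region and the origin. No terminator is annotated directly after the insert either. The depositor notes that the sequencing used for quality control may not cover the whole plasmid. The construct is suited to recombinant production of nucleocapsid protein, though the record states no purpose beyond bacterial expression.
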