Addgene plasmid #149246: pGBW-m4046794
Purpose: Bacterial expression plasmid for SARS-CoV-2 N (nucleocapsid)
Depositing lab: Ginkgo Bioworks & Benjie Chen. Depositing organization: Ginkgo Bioworks.
Backbone
  Vector backbone: ori-013 - marker | cmR
  Backbone size w/o insert (bp): 1462
  Vector type: Bacterial Expression
Growth in bacteria
  Bacterial resistance: Chloramphenicol, 25 μg/mL
  Growth temperature: 30°C
  Growth strain: DH5alpha
  Copy number: High Copy
Gene/Insert
  Gene/Insert name: SARS-CoV-2 N (nucleocapsid) (alt names: nucleocapsid phosphoprotein; N protein)
  Species: Escherichia coli str. K-12 substr. MG1655; Severe acute respiratory syndrome coronavirus 2
  Insert size (bp): 1253
  Mutation: Escherichia coli recode 1
  Entrez Gene: N (a.k.a. GU280_gp10)
  Promoter: Promoter | pT7 ; Operator | lacO ; RBS | T7_rbs ; Start Codon | ATG
  Tag / fusion protein: Cleavable TEV;6xHIS (C terminal on backbone)
  Cloning method: Unknown
Resource information
  A portion of this plasmid was derived from a plasmid made by: GinkgoBioworks
Depositor comments: NCBI Reference Sequence: YP_009724397.2 NGS used for QC was performed by Ginkgo and may not fully cover the entire plasmid.
How to cite: pGBW-m4046794 was a gift from Ginkgo Bioworks & Benjie Chen (Addgene plasmid # 149246)
